Addgene plasmid #235076: Tad-CBE(GCT1)
Purpose: Expresses Tad-CBE(GCT1) in mammalian cells.
Depositing lab: Weixin Tang. Depositing organization: University of Chicago. Publication: High-precision cytosine base editors by evolving nucleic-acid-recognition hotspots in deaminase. Wu Y, Xiao YL, Tang W. Nat Biotechnol. 2025 Jul 7:10.1038/s41587-025-02678-w. doi: 10.1038/s41587-025-02678-w. PubMed 40624252.
Backbone
  Vector backbone: pCMV with a BR322 origin
  Backbone size w/o insert (bp): 3402
  Vector type: Mammalian Expression, CRISPR
Growth in bacteria
  Bacterial resistance: Ampicillin, 100 μg/mL
  Growth temperature: 37°C
  Growth strain: DH5alpha
  Copy number: High Copy
Gene/Insert
  Gene/Insert name: Tad-CBE(GCT1)-SpCas9 D10A
  Species: Synthetic
  Insert size (bp): 5373
  Tag / fusion protein: bpNLS (N terminal on insert); 2xUGI, bpNLS (C terminal on insert)
  Cloning method: Golden Gate
Terms and licenses: Academic/Nonprofit Terms; Industry Terms: Not Available to Industry
How to cite: Tad-CBE(GCT1) was a gift from Weixin Tang (Addgene plasmid # 235076 ; http://n2t.net/addgene:235076 ; RRID:Addgene_235076)
