[The description below was written by a language model from this plasmid's Addgene catalogue record and pLannotate feature annotations shown in this document.]
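Description:
Tad-CBE(GCT1) is a mammalian expression plasmid encoding a cytosine base editor, built on a pCMV backbone with a pBR322-type origin. The sequenced record is about 8.8 kb. It is maintained in E. coli as a high-copy plasmid through a ColE1/pMB1-family origin and selected with ampicillin via the β-lactamase gene and its own promoter. Small backbone remnants are also annotated (a bom fragment, lac promoter/operator and CAP site, a lacI fragment, and short SV40 promoter and MCS fragments). These appear to be carry-over sequences rather than functional parts of the payload.

The roughly 5.4 kb synthetic insert, assembled by Golden Gate cloning, is transcribed from the human CMV immediate-early enhancer and promoter and terminated by the bovine growth hormone polyadenylation signal. A T7 promoter sits just upstream of the coding region and could support in vitro transcription. The open reading frame fuses a deaminase domain derived from E. coli TadA to the SpCas9 D10A nickase, followed by uracil glycosylase inhibitor (UGI) from phage PBS2, with bipartite nuclear localization signals at both ends. The catalogue lists two UGI copies, whereas the automated annotation marks only one, leaving an unannotated gap after Cas9 where the other copy may lie.

In this architecture, a guide RNA supplied separately (none is encoded here) directs the nickase to its target, the evolved TadA variant deaminates cytosine to uracil in the exposed strand, and UGI blocks uracil excision so that a C-to-T outcome is favoured. The associated work concerns high-precision cytosine editors made by evolving the deaminase's nucleic-acid-recognition regions. The record does not define what "GCT1" designates.
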