Features (pLannotate 1.2.2; 17 found; start..end, strand, type, name):
     78..938     -  CDS            AmpR: β-lactamase; bla; confers resistance to ampicillin, carbenicillin, and related antibiotics
    939..1043    -  promoter       AmpR promoter: bla
   1114..1158    -  misc_feature   bom (fragment): basis of mobility region from pBR322
   1313..1692    +  enhancer       CMV enhancer: human cytomegalovirus immediate early enhancer
   1693..1896    +  promoter       CMV promoter: human cytomegalovirus (CMV) immediate early promoter
   1938..1956    +  promoter       T7 promoter: promoter for bacteriophage T7 RNA polymerase
   2027..2506    +  CDS            tadA: TADA_ECOLI - Also known as yfhC. Experimental evidence at protein level: Swiss-Prot protein existence level 1. Catalyzes the deamination of adenosine to inosine at the wobble position 34 of tRNA(Arg2). Essential for cell viability. From Escherichia coli (strain K12).
   2621..6717    +  CDS            Cas9 (fragment): Cas9 (Csn1) endonuclease from the Streptococcus pyogenes Type II CRISPR/Cas system generates RNA-guided double strand breaks in DNA
   7031..7279    +  CDS            UGI: UNGI_BPPB2 - Experimental evidence at protein level: Swiss-Prot protein existence level 1. This protein binds specifically and reversibly to the host uracil-DNA glycosylase, preventing removal of uracil residues from PBS2 DNA by the host uracil-excision repair system. From Bacillus phage PBS2 (Bacteriophage PBS2).
   7397..7621    +  polyA_signal   bGH poly(A) signal: bovine growth hormone polyadenylation signal
   7625..7646    +  promoter       SV40 promoter (fragment): SV40 enhancer and early promoter
   7651..7667    +  misc_feature   MCS (fragment): pBluescript multiple cloning site
   7716..7732    -  protein_bind   lac operator: The lac repressor binds to the lac operator to inhibit transcription in E. coli. This inhibition can be relieved by adding lactose or isopropyl-β-D-thiogalactopyranoside (IPTG). lac repressor encoded by lacI
   7740..7770    -  promoter       lac promoter: promoter for the E. coli lac operon
   7785..7806    -  protein_bind   CAP binding site: CAP binding activates transcription in the presence of cAMP. E. coli catabolite activator protein
   7819..7911    -  CDS            lacI (fragment): lac repressor; lacI; The lac repressor binds to the lac operator to inhibit transcription in E. coli. This inhibition can be relieved by adding lactose or isopropyl-β-D-thiogalactopyranoside (IPTG).
   8094..8682    -  rep_origin     ori: high-copy-number ColE1/pMB1/pBR322/pUC origin of replication
>Addgene plasmid #235076 | Tad-CBE(GCT1) | addgene full sequence | sequence record 466797 | Addgene NGS Result
TTCACCTAGATCCTTTTAAATTAAAAATGAAGTTTTAAATCAATCTAAAGTATATATGAGTAAACTTGGT
CTGACAGTTACCAATGCTTAATCAGTGAGGCACCTATCTCAGCGATCTGTCTATTTCGTTCATCCATAGT
TGCCTGACTCCCCGTCGTGTAGATAACTACGATACGGGAGGGCTTACCATCTGGCCCCAGTGCTGCAATG
ATACCGCGGCTACCACGCTCACCGGCTCCAGATTTATCAGCAATAAACCAGCCAGCCGGAAGGGCCGAGC
GCAGAAGTGGTCCTGCAACTTTATCCGCCTCCATCCAGTCTATTAATTGTTGCCGGGAAGCTAGAGTAAG
TAGTTCGCCAGTTAATAGTTTGCGCAACGTTGTTGCCATTGCTACAGGCATCGTGGTGTCACGCTCGTCG
TTTGGTATGGCTTCATTCAGCTCCGGTTCCCAACGATCAAGGCGAGTTACATGATCCCCCATGTTGTGCA
AAAAAGCGGTTAGCTCCTTCGGTCCTCCGATCGTTGTCAGAAGTAAGTTGGCCGCAGTGTTATCACTCAT
GGTTATGGCAGCACTGCATAATTCTCTTACTGTCATGCCATCCGTAAGATGCTTTTCTGTGACTGGTGAG
TACTCAACCAAGTCATTCTGAGAATAGTGTATGCGGCGACCGAGTTGCTCTTGCCCGGCGTCAATACGGG
ATAATACCGCGCCACATAGCAGAACTTTAAAAGTGCTCATCATTGGAAAACGTTCTTCGGGGCGAAAACT
CTCAAGGATCTTACCGCTGTTGAGATCCAGTTCGATGTAACCCACTCGTGCACCCAACTGATCTTCAGCA
TCTTTTACTTTCACCAGCGTTTCTGGGTGAGCAAAAACAGGAAGGCAAAATGCCGCAAAAAAGGGAATAA
GGGCGACACGGAAATGTTGAATACTCATACTCTTCCTTTTTCAATATTATTGAAGCATTTATCAGGGTTA
TTGTCTCATGAGCGGATACATATTTGAATGTATTTAGAAAAATAAACAAATAGGGGTTCCGCGCACATTT
CCCCGAAAAGTGCCACCTGACGTCGACGGATCGGGAGATCGATCTCCCGATCCCCTAGGGTCGACTCTCA
GTACAATCTGCTCTGATGCCGCATAGTTAAGCCAGTATCTGCTCCCTGCTTGTGTGTTGGAGGTCGCTGA
GTAGTGCGCGAGCAAAATTTAAGCTACAACAAGGCAAGGCTTGACCGACAATTGCATGAAGAATCTGCTT
AGGGTTAGGCGTTTTGCGCTGCTTCGCGATGTACGGGCCAGATATACGCGTTGACATTGATTATTGACTA
GTTATTAATAGTAATCAATTACGGGGTCATTAGTTCATAGCCCATATATGGAGTTCCGCGTTACATAACT
TACGGTAAATGGCCCGCCTGGCTGACCGCCCAACGACCCCCGCCCATTGACGTCAATAATGACGTATGTT
CCCATAGTAACGCCAATAGGGACTTTCCATTGACGTCAATGGGTGGAGTATTTACGGTAAACTGCCCACT
TGGCAGTACATCAAGTGTATCATATGCCAAGTACGCCCCCTATTGACGTCAATGACGGTAAATGGCCCGC
CTGGCATTATGCCCAGTACATGACCTTATGGGACTTTCCTACTTGGCAGTACATCTACGTATTAGTCATC
GCTATTACCATGGTGATGCGGTTTTGGCAGTACATCAATGGGCGTGGATAGCGGTTTGACTCACGGGGAT
TTCCAAGTCTCCACCCCATTGACGTCAATGGGAGTTTGTTTTGGCACCAAAATCAACGGGACTTTCCAAA
ATGTCGTAACAACTCCGCCCCATTGACGCAAATGGGCGGTAGGCGTGTACGGTGGGAGGTCTATATAAGC
AGAGCTGGTTTAGTGAACCGTCAGATCCGCTAGAGATCCGCGGCCGCTAATACGACTCACTATAGGGAGA
GCCGCCACCATGAAACGGACAGCCGACGGAAGCGAGTTCGAGTCACCAAAGAAGAAGCGGAAAGTCTCTG
AAGTCGAGTTTAGCCACGAGTATTGGATGAGGCACGCACTGACCCTGGCAAAGCGAGCACGGGATGAAGT
GCTTGCTCCCGTGGGCGCCGTGCTGGTGCTCAACAATAGAGTGATCGGAGAGGGATGGCCTCGTACGACT
TTGACGCACGACCCTACCGCACACGCAGAGATCATGGCACTGAGGCAGGGAGGCCTGGTCATGCAGAATT
ACCGCCTGTACGATGCCACCCTGTATTCGACACTCGAGCCATGCGTGATGTGCGCAGGAGCAATGATCCA
CAGCAGGATCGGAAGAGTGGTGTTCGGAGTGTCGAATCCGTGGCATGGCGCAGTAGGCTCCCTGATGAAT
GTGCTGCACTACCCCGGCATAAAGCACCGGGTGGAGATCACAGAGGGAATCCTGGCAGACGAGTGCGCCG
CCCTGCTGTGCCGTTTCTTTAGAATGCCGAGACGGGTGTTCAAGGCCCAGAAGAAGGCACAGAGCTCCAC
CGACTCTGGAGGATCTAGCGGAGGATCCTCTGGCAGCGAGACACCAGGAACAAGCGAGTCAGCAACACCA
GAGAGCAGTGGCGGCAGCAGCGGCGGCAGCGACAAGAAGTACAGCATCGGCCTGGCCATCGGCACCAACT
CTGTGGGCTGGGCCGTGATCACCGACGAGTACAAGGTGCCCAGCAAGAAATTCAAGGTGCTGGGCAACAC
CGACCGGCACAGCATCAAGAAGAACCTGATCGGAGCCCTGCTGTTCGACAGCGGCGAAACAGCCGAGGCC
ACCCGGCTGAAGAGAACCGCCAGAAGAAGATACACCAGACGGAAGAACCGGATCTGCTATCTGCAAGAGA
TCTTCAGCAACGAGATGGCCAAGGTGGACGACAGCTTCTTCCACAGACTGGAAGAGTCCTTCCTGGTGGA
AGAGGATAAGAAGCACGAGCGGCACCCCATCTTCGGCAACATCGTGGACGAGGTGGCCTACCACGAGAAG
TACCCCACCATCTACCACCTGAGAAAGAAACTGGTGGACAGCACCGACAAGGCCGACCTGCGGCTGATCT
ATCTGGCCCTGGCCCACATGATCAAGTTCCGGGGCCACTTCCTGATCGAGGGCGACCTGAACCCCGACAA
CAGCGACGTGGACAAGCTGTTCATCCAGCTGGTGCAGACCTACAACCAGCTGTTCGAGGAAAACCCCATC
AACGCCAGCGGCGTGGACGCCAAGGCCATCCTGTCTGCCAGACTGAGCAAGAGCAGACGGCTGGAAAATC
TGATCGCCCAGCTGCCCGGCGAAAAGAAGAATGGCCTGTTCGGAAACCTGATTGCCCTGAGCCTGGGCCT
GACCCCCAACTTCAAGAGCAACTTCGACCTGGCCGAGGATGCCAAACTGCAGCTGAGCAAGGACACCTAC
GACGACGACCTGGACAACCTGCTGGCCCAGATCGGCGACCAGTACGCCGACCTGTTTCTGGCCGCCAAGA
ACCTGTCCGACGCCATCCTGCTGAGCGACATCCTGAGAGTGAACACCGAGATCACCAAGGCCCCCCTGAG
CGCCTCTATGATCAAGAGATACGACGAGCACCACCAGGACCTGACCCTGCTGAAAGCTCTCGTGCGGCAG
CAGCTGCCTGAGAAGTACAAAGAGATTTTCTTCGACCAGAGCAAGAACGGCTACGCCGGCTACATTGACG
GCGGAGCCAGCCAGGAAGAGTTCTACAAGTTCATCAAGCCCATCCTGGAAAAGATGGACGGCACCGAGGA
ACTGCTCGTGAAGCTGAACAGAGAGGACCTGCTGCGGAAGCAGCGGACCTTCGACAACGGCAGCATCCCC
CACCAGATCCACCTGGGAGAGCTGCACGCCATTCTGCGGCGGCAGGAAGATTTTTACCCATTCCTGAAGG
ACAACCGGGAAAAGATCGAGAAGATCCTGACCTTCCGCATCCCCTACTACGTGGGCCCTCTGGCCAGGGG
AAACAGCAGATTCGCCTGGATGACCAGAAAGAGCGAGGAAACCATCACCCCCTGGAACTTCGAGGAAGTG
GTGGACAAGGGCGCTTCCGCCCAGAGCTTCATCGAGCGGATGACCAACTTCGATAAGAACCTGCCCAACG
AGAAGGTGCTGCCCAAGCACAGCCTGCTGTACGAGTACTTCACCGTGTATAACGAGCTGACCAAAGTGAA
ATACGTGACCGAGGGAATGAGAAAGCCCGCCTTCCTGAGCGGCGAGCAGAAAAAGGCCATCGTGGACCTG
CTGTTCAAGACCAACCGGAAAGTGACCGTGAAGCAGCTGAAAGAGGACTACTTCAAGAAAATCGAGTGCT
TCGACTCCGTGGAAATCTCCGGCGTGGAAGATCGGTTCAACGCCTCCCTGGGCACATACCACGATCTGCT
GAAAATTATCAAGGACAAGGACTTCCTGGACAATGAGGAAAACGAGGACATTCTGGAAGATATCGTGCTG
ACCCTGACACTGTTTGAGGACAGAGAGATGATCGAGGAACGGCTGAAAACCTATGCCCACCTGTTCGACG
ACAAAGTGATGAAGCAGCTGAAGCGGCGGAGATACACCGGCTGGGGCAGGCTGAGCCGGAAGCTGATCAA
CGGCATCCGGGACAAGCAGTCCGGCAAGACAATCCTGGATTTCCTGAAGTCCGACGGCTTCGCCAACAGA
AACTTCATGCAGCTGATCCACGACGACAGCCTGACCTTTAAAGAGGACATCCAGAAAGCCCAGGTGTCCG
GCCAGGGCGATAGCCTGCACGAGCACATTGCCAATCTGGCCGGCAGCCCCGCCATTAAGAAGGGCATCCT
GCAGACAGTGAAGGTGGTGGACGAGCTCGTGAAAGTGATGGGCCGGCACAAGCCCGAGAACATCGTGATC
GAAATGGCCAGAGAGAACCAGACCACCCAGAAGGGACAGAAGAACAGCCGCGAGAGAATGAAGCGGATCG
AAGAGGGCATCAAAGAGCTGGGCAGCCAGATCCTGAAAGAACACCCCGTGGAAAACACCCAGCTGCAGAA
CGAGAAGCTGTACCTGTACTACCTGCAGAATGGGCGGGATATGTACGTGGACCAGGAACTGGACATCAAC
CGGCTGTCCGACTACGATGTGGACCATATCGTGCCTCAGAGCTTTCTGAAGGACGACTCCATCGACAACA
AGGTGCTGACCAGAAGCGACAAGAACCGGGGCAAGAGCGACAACGTGCCCTCCGAAGAGGTCGTGAAGAA
GATGAAGAACTACTGGCGGCAGCTGCTGAACGCCAAGCTGATTACCCAGAGAAAGTTCGACAATCTGACC
AAGGCCGAGAGAGGCGGCCTGAGCGAACTGGATAAGGCCGGCTTCATCAAGAGACAGCTGGTGGAAACCC
GGCAGATCACAAAGCACGTGGCACAGATCCTGGACTCCCGGATGAACACTAAGTACGACGAGAATGACAA
GCTGATCCGGGAAGTGAAAGTGATCACCCTGAAGTCCAAGCTGGTGTCCGATTTCCGGAAGGATTTCCAG
TTTTACAAAGTGCGCGAGATCAACAACTACCACCACGCCCACGACGCCTACCTGAACGCCGTCGTGGGAA
CCGCCCTGATCAAAAAGTACCCTAAGCTGGAAAGCGAGTTCGTGTACGGCGACTACAAGGTGTACGACGT
GCGGAAGATGATCGCCAAGAGCGAGCAGGAAATCGGCAAGGCTACCGCCAAGTACTTCTTCTACAGCAAC
ATCATGAACTTTTTCAAGACCGAGATTACCCTGGCCAACGGCGAGATCCGGAAGCGGCCTCTGATCGAGA
CAAACGGCGAAACCGGGGAGATCGTGTGGGATAAGGGCCGGGATTTTGCCACCGTGCGGAAAGTGCTGAG
CATGCCCCAAGTGAATATCGTGAAAAAGACCGAGGTGCAGACAGGCGGCTTCAGCAAAGAGTCTATCCTG
CCCAAGAGGAACAGCGATAAGCTGATCGCCAGAAAGAAGGACTGGGACCCTAAGAAGTACGGCGGCTTCG
ACAGCCCCACCGTGGCCTATTCTGTGCTGGTGGTGGCCAAAGTGGAAAAGGGCAAGTCCAAGAAACTGAA
GAGTGTGAAAGAGCTGCTGGGGATCACCATCATGGAAAGAAGCAGCTTCGAGAAGAATCCCATCGACTTT
CTGGAAGCCAAGGGCTACAAAGAAGTGAAAAAGGACCTGATCATCAAGCTGCCTAAGTACTCCCTGTTCG
AGCTGGAAAACGGCCGGAAGAGAATGCTGGCCTCTGCCGGCGAACTGCAGAAGGGAAACGAACTGGCCCT
GCCCTCCAAATATGTGAACTTCCTGTACCTGGCCAGCCACTATGAGAAGCTGAAGGGCTCCCCCGAGGAT
AATGAGCAGAAACAGCTGTTTGTGGAACAGCACAAGCACTACCTGGACGAGATCATCGAGCAGATCAGCG
AGTTCTCCAAGAGAGTGATCCTGGCCGACGCTAATCTGGACAAAGTGCTGTCCGCCTACAACAAGCACCG
GGATAAGCCCATCAGAGAGCAGGCCGAGAATATCATCCACCTGTTTACCCTGACCAATCTGGGAGCCCCT
GCCGCCTTCAAGTACTTTGACACCACCATCGACCGGAAGAGGTACACCAGCACCAAAGAGGTGCTGGACG
CCACCCTGATCCACCAGAGCATCACCGGCCTGTACGAGACACGGATCGACCTGTCTCAGCTGGGAGGTGA
CAGCGGCGGGAGCGGCGGGAGCGGGGGGAGCACTAATCTGAGCGACATCATTGAGAAGGAGACTGGGAAA
CAGCTGGTCATTCAGGAGTCCATCCTGATGCTGCCTGAGGAGGTGGAGGAAGTGATCGGCAACAAGCCAG
AGTCTGACATCCTGGTGCACACCGCCTACGACGAGTCCACAGATGAGAATGTGATGCTGCTGACCTCTGA
CGCCCCCGAGTATAAGCCTTGGGCCCTGGTCATCCAGGATTCTAACGGCGAGAATAAGATCAAGATGCTG
AGCGGAGGATCCGGAGGATCTGGAGGCAGCACCAACCTGTCTGACATCATCGAGAAGGAGACAGGCAAGC
AGCTGGTCATCCAGGAGAGCATCCTGATGCTGCCCGAAGAAGTCGAAGAAGTGATCGGAAACAAGCCTGA
GAGCGATATCCTGGTCCATACCGCCTACGACGAGAGTACCGACGAAAATGTGATGCTGCTGACATCCGAC
GCCCCAGAGTATAAGCCCTGGGCTCTGGTCATCCAGGATTCCAACGGAGAGAACAAAATCAAAATGCTGT
CTGGCGGCTCAAAAAGAACCGCCGACGGCAGCGAATTCGAGCCCAAGAAGAAGAGGAAAGTCTAACCGGT
CATCATCACCATCACCATTGAGTTTAAACCCGCTGATCAGCCTCGACTGTGCCTTCTAGTTGCCAGCCAT
CTGTTGTTTGCCCCTCCCCCGTGCCTTCCTTGACCCTGGAAGGTGCCACTCCCACTGTCCTTTCCTAATA
AAATGAGGAAATTGCATCGCATTGTCTGAGTAGGTGTCATTCTATTCTGGGGGGTGGGGTGGGGCAGGAC
AGCAAGGGGGAGGATTGGGAAGACAATAGCAGGCATGCTGGGGATGCGGTGGGCTCTATGGCTTCTGAGG
CGGAAAGAACCAGCTGGGGCTCGATACCGTCGACCTCTAGCTAGAGCTTGGCGTAATCATGGTCATAGCT
GTTTCCTGTGTGAAATTGTTATCCGCTCACAATTCCACACAACATACGAGCCGGAAGCATAAAGTGTAAA
GCCTAGGGTGCCTAATGAGTGAGCTAACTCACATTAATTGCGTTGCGCTCACTGCCCGCTTTCCAGTCGG
GAAACCTGTCGTGCCAGCTGCATTAATGAATCGGCCAACGCGCGGGGAGAGGCGGTTTGCGTATTGGGCG
CTCTTCCGCTTCCTCGCTCACTGACTCGCTGCGCTCGGTCGTTCGGCTGCGGCGAGCGGTATCAGCTCAC
TCAAAGGCGGTAATACGGTTATCCACAGAATCAGGGGATAACGCAGGAAAGAACATGTGAGCAAAAGGCC
AGCAAAAGGCCAGGAACCGTAAAAAGGCCGCGTTGCTGGCGTTTTTCCATAGGCTCCGCCCCCCTGACGA
GCATCACAAAAATCGACGCTCAAGTCAGAGGTGGCGAAACCCGACAGGACTATAAAGATACCAGGCGTTT
CCCCCTGGAAGCTCCCTCGTGCGCTCTCCTGTTCCGACCCTGCCGCTTACCGGATACCTGTCCGCCTTTC
TCCCTTCGGGAAGCGTGGCGCTTTCTCATAGCTCACGCTGTAGGTATCTCAGTTCGGTGTAGGTCGTTCG
CTCCAAGCTGGGCTGTGTGCACGAACCCCCCGTTCAGCCCGACCGCTGCGCCTTATCCGGTAACTATCGT
CTTGAGTCCAACCCGGTAAGACACGACTTATCGCCACTGGCAGCAGCCACTGGTAACAGGATTAGCAGAG
CGAGGTATGTAGGCGGTGCTACAGAGTTCTTGAAGTGGTGGCCTAACTACGGCTACACTAGAAGAACAGT
ATTTGGTATCTGCGCTCTGCTGAAGCCAGTTACCTTCGGAAAAAGAGTTGGTAGCTCTTGATCCGGCAAA
CAAACCACCGCTGGTAGCGGTGGTTTTTTTGTTTGCAAGCAGCAGATTACGCGCAGAAAAAAAGGATCTC
AAGAAGATCCTTTGATCTTTTCTACGGGGTCTGACACTCAGTGGAACGAAAACTCACGTTAAGGGATTTT
GGTCATGAGATTATCAAAAAGGATC
